Addgene plasmid #36384: pSMP-DNMT1_3
Depositing lab: George Daley. Depositing organization: Boston Children's Hospital. Publication: Chromatin-modifying enzymes as modulators of reprogramming. Onder TT, Kara N, Cherry A, Sinha AU, Zhu N, Bernt KM, Cahan P, Marcarci BO, Unternaehrer J, Gupta PB, Lander ES, Armstrong SA, Daley GQ. Nature. 2012 Mar 4;483(7391):598-602. doi: 10.1038/nature10953. PubMed 22388813.
Backbone
  Vector backbone: pSMP
  Backbone manufacturer: Steve Elledge
  Backbone size w/o insert (bp): 6699
  Vector type: Mammalian Expression, Retroviral, RNAi
  Selectable markers: Puromycin
Growth in bacteria
  Bacterial resistance: Ampicillin, 100 μg/mL
  Growth temperature: 30°C
  Growth strain: Stbl3
  Copy number: High Copy
Gene/Insert
  Gene/Insert name: DNMT1
  gRNA/shRNA sequence: GAGTCTGGCTTTGAGAGTT
  Species: H. sapiens (human)
  Entrez Gene: DNMT1 (a.k.a. ADCADN, AIM, CXXC9, DNMT, HSN1E, MCMT, m.HsaI)
  Cloning method: Restriction Enzyme; 5′ cloning site XhoI (not destroyed); 3′ cloning site EcoRI (not destroyed)
  Sequencing primers: 5′ pSMP-F
Terms and licenses: Academic/Nonprofit Terms; Industry Terms: Not Available to Industry
How to cite: pSMP-DNMT1_3 was a gift from George Daley (Addgene plasmid # 36384 ; http://n2t.net/addgene:36384 ; RRID:Addgene_36384)
