[The description below was written by a language model from this plasmid's Addgene catalogue record.]
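Description:
pSMP-DNMT1_3 is a retroviral RNAi plasmid built on the pSMP backbone (about 6.7 kb without insert), designed to deliver a short hairpin RNA against human DNMT1, the maintenance DNA methyltransferase. The hairpin cassette was inserted by restriction cloning between XhoI and EcoRI sites, both of which remain intact, so the insert can be excised or exchanged. The "_3" in the name suggests it is one of several independent hairpins against the same gene, although the record describes only this one. In bacteria the plasmid is maintained as a high-copy replicon under ampicillin selection. The recommended host is a recombination-deficient strain, a common choice for retroviral vectors whose repeated long terminal repeat sequences are prone to rearrangement.

As a retroviral vector, the plasmid is intended to be packaged into viral particles that integrate the shRNA cassette into the genome of dividing mammalian cells, giving stable knockdown. A puromycin resistance marker allows selection of transduced cells. No feature table is provided, so the record does not state which promoter drives the hairpin or the puromycin marker, whether the hairpin is embedded in a microRNA scaffold, or the exact nature of the viral elements.

The associated publication concerns chromatin-modifying enzymes as modulators of reprogramming, which indicates that the construct was made for loss-of-function testing of DNMT1 in that context. More generally, it is suited to stable depletion of DNMT1 in human cells to study DNA methylation maintenance and epigenetic regulation.
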