>Addgene plasmid #36384 | pSMP-DNMT1_3 | depositor partial sequence | sequence record 45542 | hairpin
TGCTGTTGACAGTGAGCGCCGAGTCTGGCTTTGAGAGTTATAGTGAAGCCACAGATGTATAACTCTCAAA
GCCAGACTCGTTGCCTACTGCCTCGGA
