>Addgene plasmid #36384 | pSMP-DNMT1_3 | addgene partial sequence | sequence record 46634 | pSMP-F (5' TACATCGTGACCTGGGAAG 3')
AGCCTCCGCCTCCTCTTCCTCCATCCGCCCCGTCTCTCCCCCTTGAACCTCCTCGTTCGACCCCGCCTCG
ATCCTCCCTTTATCCAGCCCTCACTCCTTCTCTAGGCGCCGGAATTAGATCTCTCGAGAAGGTATATTGC
TGTTGACAGTGAGCGCCGAGTCTGGCTTTGAGAGTTATAGTGAAGCCACAGATGTATAACTCTCAAAGCC
AGACTCGTTGCCTACTGCCTCGGAATTCAAGGGGCTACTTTAGGAGCAATTATCTTGTTTACTAAAACTG
AATACCTTGCTATCTCTTTGATACATTTTTACAAAGCTGAATTAAAATGGTATAAATTAAATCACTTTTT
TCAATTGGAAGACTAATGCGGCCGGCCATCTATGGCGTACTTTATCTCCGCGTGGATCTTTTGTTCCTTC
GTTTCTTGTAGGTATAAGGGGCCCTATAGTGAGTCGTATTACCTAGGACGCGTTCTACCGGGTAGGGGAG
GCGCTTTTCCCAAGGCAGTCTGGAGCATGCGCTTTAGCAGCCCCGCTGGGCACTTGGCGCTACACAAGTG
GCCTCTGGCCTCGCACACATTCCACATCCACCGGTAGGCGCCAACCGGCTCCGTTCTTTGGTGGCCCCTT
CGCGCCACCTTCTACTCCTCCCCTAGTCAGGAAGTTCCCCCCCGCCCCGCAGCTCGCGTCGTGCAGGACG
TGACAAATGGAAGTAGCACGTCTCACTAGTCTCGTGCAGATGGACAGCACCGCTGAGCAATGGAAGCGGG
TAGGCCTTTGGGGCAGCGGCCAATAGCAGCTTTGCTCCTTCGC
